Addgene plasmid #123707: MTK2_015
Purpose: Encodes pSynTF (miniCMV core) as a Type 2 part to be used in the MTK sytem
Depositing lab: Hana El-Samad. Depositing organization: University of California, San Francisco (UCSF). Publication: A Toolkit for Rapid Modular Construction of Biological Circuits in Mammalian Cells. Fonseca JP, Bonny AR, Kumar GR, Ng AH, Town J, Wu QC, Aslankoohi E, Chen SY, Dods G, Harrigan P, Osimiri LC, Kistler AL, El-Samad H. ACS Synth Biol. 2019 Nov 15;8(11):2593-2606. doi: 10.1021/acssynbio.9b00322. Epub 2019 Nov 5. PubMed 31686495.
Backbone
  Vector backbone: MTK0_027
  Vector type: Mammalian Expression
Growth in bacteria
  Bacterial resistance: Chloramphenicol, 25 μg/mL
  Growth temperature: 37°C
  Growth strain: DH5alpha
  Copy number: Unknown
Gene/Insert
  Gene/Insert name: pSynTF
  Species: Synthetic
  Cloning method: Restriction Enzyme; 5′ cloning site BsmBI (destroyed during cloning); 3′ cloning site BsmBI (destroyed during cloning)
Terms and licenses: Academic/Nonprofit Terms; Industry Terms: Not Available to Industry
Depositor comments: Type 2 parts are promoters in the MTK. Promotor sequence from DOI:https://doi.org/10.1016/j.cell.2018.11.002 Please visit https://www.biorxiv.org/content/10.1101/506188v2 for BioRxiv preprint
How to cite: MTK2_015 was a gift from Hana El-Samad (Addgene plasmid # 123707 ; http://n2t.net/addgene:123707 ; RRID:Addgene_123707)
