[The description below was written by a language model from this plasmid's Addgene catalogue record and pLannotate feature annotations shown in this document.]
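Description:
MTK2_015 is a small (about 2 kb) part plasmid from the Mammalian Toolkit (MTK), a hierarchical modular cloning system for assembling genetic circuits in mammalian cells. It is built on the MTK0_027 part-entry backbone and, although catalogued as a mammalian expression vector, it is not an expression construct in its own right. It is a bacterial storage vector that holds a single standardized part. It is propagated in E. coli through a high-copy ColE1/pUC-type origin and selected with chloramphenicol through a cat gene driven by its native cat promoter. A lambda t0 terminator lies downstream of that marker cassette.

The payload is pSynTF, a synthetic promoter stored as a Type 2 part, the position reserved for promoters in the MTK scheme. The annotation detects only a short minimal CMV promoter fragment in the insert region, consistent with the "miniCMV core" named in the record. The sequence upstream of this core is not annotated. The name implies that it contains binding sites for a synthetic transcription factor, but the record does not state their identity or number, saying only that the promoter sequence was taken from a previously published study. A minimal CMV core has little activity by itself, so a promoter of this design would be expected to stay largely silent until the matching synthetic activator is supplied.

The part was inserted using BsmBI sites that were destroyed during cloning. In use, it is intended to be combined with other MTK part types, such as coding sequences and terminators, to build transcription units in which a gene of interest is placed under synthetic transcription factor control.
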