Features (pLannotate 1.2.2; 5 found; start..end, strand, type, name):
    142..730     +  rep_origin     ori: high-copy-number ColE1/pMB1/pBR322/pUC origin of replication
   1063..1099    +  promoter       minimal CMV promoter (fragment): human cytomegalovirus (CMV) immediate early promoter
   1165..1199    -  terminator     lambda t0 terminator: minimal transcription terminator from phage lambda (Scholtissek and Grosse, 1987)
   1273..1929    -  CDS            cat: CAT_ECOLX - Experimental evidence at protein level: Swiss-Prot protein existence level 1. This enzyme is an effector of chloramphenicol resistance in bacteria. From Escherichia coli. This protein is used as a marker in many commonly used cloning vectors, such as pACYC184.
   1930..58      -  promoter       cat promoter (across the origin): promoter of the E. coli cat gene encoding chloramphenicol acetyltransferase
>Addgene plasmid #123707 | MTK2_015 | addgene full sequence | sequence record 248612 | Addgene NGS Result
AATACGCCCGGTAGTGATCTTATTTCATTATGGTGAAAGTTGGAACCTCTTACGTGCCCGATCAATCATG
ACCAAAATCCCTTAACGTGAGTTTTCGTTCCACTGAGCGTCAGACCCCGTAGAAAAGATCAAAGGATCTT
CTTGAGATCCTTTTTTTCTGCGCGTAATCTGCTGCTTGCAAACAAAAAAACCACCGCTACCAGCGGTGGT
TTGTTTGCCGGATCAAGAGCTACCAACTCTTTTTCCGAAGGTAACTGGCTTCAGCAGAGCGCAGATACCA
AATACTGTTCTTCTAGTGTAGCCGTAGTTAGGCCACCACTTCAAGAACTCTGTAGCACCGCCTACATACC
TCGCTCTGCTAATCCTGTTACCAGTGGCTGCTGCCAGTGGCGATAAGTCGTGTCTTACCGGGTTGGACTC
AAGACGATAGTTACCGGATAAGGCGCAGCGGTCGGGCTGAACGGGGGGTTCGTGCACACAGCCCAGCTTG
GAGCGAACGACCTACACCGAACTGAGATACCTACAGCGTGAGCTATGAGAAAGCGCCACGCTTCCCGAAG
GGAGAAAGGCGGACAGGTATCCGGTAAGCGGCAGGGTCGGAACAGGAGAGCGCACGAGGGAGCTTCCAGG
GGGAAACGCCTGGTATCTTTATAGTCCTGTCGGGTTTCGCCACCTCTGACTTGAGCGTCGATTTTTGTGA
TGCTCGTCAGGGGGGCGGAGCCTATGGAAAAACGCCAGCAACGCGGCCTTTTTACGGTTCCTGGCCTTTT
GCTGGCCTTTTGCTCACATGTTCTTTCCTGCGTTATCCCCTGATTCTGTGGATAACCGTAGTCGGTCTCA
AACGCGGGTTTCGTAACAATCGCATGAGGATTCGCAACGCCTTCGTCGAAGTCGAAGTCGACCTCCAGTC
TCAGTAAAGGTCGTCGAAGTCGAAGTCGACCAATCGGACTGCCTTCGTACGTCGAAGTCGAAGTCGACCG
TATCAGTCGCCTCGGAACGTCGAAGTCGAAGTCGACCATTCGTAAGAGGCTCACTCTCCCTTACACGGAG
TGGATAACTAGTTAGGCGTGTACGGTGGGAGGCCTATATAAGCAGAGCTCGTTTAGTGAACCGTCAGATC
GCCTGGAACGCGTACCGGTGTCGCCACTATGTGAGACCAGACCAATAAAAAACGCCCGGCGGCAACCGAG
CGTTCTGAACAAATCCAGATGGAGTTCTGAGGTCATTACTGGATCTATCAACAGGAGTCCAAGCGAGCTC
GATATCAAATTACGCCCCGCCCTGCCACTCATCGCAGTACTGTTGTAATTCATTAAGCATTCTGCCGACA
TGGAAGCCATCACAAACGGCATGATGAACCTGAATCGCCAGCGGCATCAGCACCTTGTCGCCTTGCGTAT
AATATTTGCCCATGGTGAAAACGGGGGCGAAGAAGTTGTCCATATTGGCCACGTTTAAATCAAAACTGGT
GAAACTCACCCAGGGATTGGCTGAAACGAAAAACATATTCTCAATAAACCCTTTAGGGAAATAGGCCAGG
TTTTCACCGTAACACGCCACATCTTGCGAATATATGTGTAGAAACTGCCGGAAATCGTCGTGGTATTCAC
TCCAGAGCGATGAAAACGTTTCAGTTTGCTCATGGAAAACGGTGTAACAAGGGTGAACACTATCCCATAT
CACCAGCTCACCGTCTTTCATTGCCATACGAAATTCCGGATGAGCATTCATCAGGCGGGCAAGAATGTGA
ATAAAGGCCGGATAAAACTTGTGCTTATTTTTCTTTACGGTCTTTAAAAAGGCCGTAATATCCAGCTGAA
CGGTCTGGTTATAGGTACATTGAGCAACTGACTGAAATGCCTCAAAATGTTCTTTACGATGCCATTGGGA
TATATCAACGGTGGTATATCCAGTGATTTTTTTCTCCATTTTAGCTTCCTTAGCTCCTGAAAATCTCGAT
AACTCAAAA
